>Addgene plasmid #192786 | pSems-leader-mXFPm-IFNGR1(18-489) | addgene full sequence | sequence record 379664 | Addgene NGS Result
TTTTTCAATATTATTGAAGCATTTATCAGGGTTATTGTCTCATGAGCGGATACATATTTGAATGTATTTA
GAAAAATAAACAAATAGGGGTTCCGCGCACATTTCCCCGAAAAGTGCCACCTGACGTCGACGGATCGGGA
GATCTCCCGATCCCCTATGGTGCACTCTCAGTACAATCTGCTCTGATGCCGCATAGTTAAGCCAGTATCT
GCTCCCTGCTTGTGTGTTGGAGGTCGCTGAGTAGTGCGCGAGCAAAATTTAAGCTACAACAAGGCAAGGC
TTGACCGACAATTGCATGAAGAATCTGCTTAGGGTTAGGCGTTTTGCGCTGCTTCGCGATGTACGGGCCA
GATATACGCGTTGACATTGATTATTGACTAGTTATTAATAGTAATCAATTACGGGGTCATTAGTTCATAG
CCCATATATGGAGTTCCGCGTTACATAACTTACGGTAAATGGCCCGCCTGGCTGACCGCCCAACGACCCC
CGCCCATTGACGTCAATAATGACGTATGTTCCCATAGTAACGCCAATAGGGACTTTCCATTGACGTCAAT
GGGTGGAGTATTTACGGTAAACTGCCCACTTGGCAGTACATCAAGTGTATCATATGCCAAGTACGCCCCC
TATTGACGTCAATGACGGTAAATGGCCCGCCTGGCATTATGCCCAGTACATGACCTTATGGGACTTTCCT
ACTTGGCAGTACATCTACGTATTAGTCATCGCTATTACCATGGTGATGCGGTTTTGGCAGTACATCAATG
GGCGTGGATAGCGGTTTGACTCACGGGGATTTCCAAGTCTCCACCCCATTGACGTCAATGGGAGTTTGTT
TTGGCACCAAAATCAACGGGACTTTCCAAAATGTCGTAACAACTCCGCCCCATTGACGCAAATGGGCGGT
AGGCGTGTACGGTGGGAGGTCTATATAAGCAGAGCTCTCTGGCTAACTAGAGAACCCACTGCTTACTGGC
TTATCGAAATTAATACGACTCACTATAGGGAGACCCAAGCTTGGTACCGAGCTCGGATCGATATCATGGA
GACAGACACACTCCTGCTATGGGTACTGCTGCTCTGGGTTCCAGGTTCCACTGGTGACTATCCATATGAT
GTTCCAGATTATGCTGAATTCATGGTGAGCAAGGGCGAGGAGCTGTTCACCGGGGTGGTGCCCATCCTGG
TCGAGCTGGACGGCGACGTAAACGGCCACAGGTTCAGCGTGTCCGGCGAGGGCGAGGGCGATGCCACCTA
CGGCAAGCTGACCCTGAAGTTCATCTGCACCACCGGCAAGCTGCCCGTGCCCTGGCCCACCCTCGTGACC
ACCCTGACCTTTGGCGTGCAGTGCTTCAGCCGCTACCCCGACCACATGAAGCAGCACGACTTCTTCAAGT
CCGCCATGCCCGAAGGCTACGTCCAGGAGCGTACCATCTTCTTCAAGGACGACGGCAACTACAAGACCCG
CGCCGAGGTGAAGTTCGAGGGCGACACCCTGGTGAACCGCATCGAGCTGAAGGGCATCGACTTCAAGGAG
GACGGCAACATCCTGGGGCACAAGCTGAAATACAACTACATCAGCCACAACGTCTATATCACCGCCGACA
AGCAGAAGAACGGCATCAAGGCCAACTTCAAGATCCGCCACAACATCGAGGACGGCAGCGTGCAGCTCGC
CGACCACTACCAGCAGAACACCCCCATCGGCGACGGCCCCGTGCTGCTGCCCGACAACCACTACCTGAGC
ACCCAGTCCAAACTGAGCAAAGACCCCAACGAGAAGCGCGATCACATGGTCCTGCTGGAGTTCGTGACCG
CCGCCGGGATCACTCTCGGCATGGACGAGCTGTACAAGACCGGTGAGATGGGCACCGCGGATCTGGGGCC
GTCCTCAGTGCCTACACCAACTAATGTTACAATTGAATCCTATAACATGAACCCTATCGTATATTGGGAG
TACCAGATCATGCCACAGGTCCCTGTTTTTACCGTAGAGGTAAAGAACTATGGTGTTAAGAATTCAGAAT
GGATTGATGCCTGCATCAATATTTCTCATCATTATTGTAATATTTCTGATCATGTTGGTGATCCATCAAA
TTCTCTTTGGGTCAGAGTTAAAGCCAGGGTTGGACAAAAAGAATCTGCCTATGCAAAGTCAGAAGAATTT
GCTGTATGCCGAGATGGAAAAATTGGACCACCTAAACTGGATATCAGAAAGGAGGAGAAGCAAATCATGA
TTGACATATTTCACCCTTCAGTTTTTGTAAATGGAGACGAGCAGGAAGTCGATTATGATCCCGAAACTAC
CTGTTACATTAGGGTGTACAATGTGTATGTGAGAATGAACGGAAGTGAGATCCAGTATAAAATACTCACG
CAGAAGGAAGATGATTGTGACGAGATTCAGTGCCAGTTAGCGATTCCAGTATCCTCACTGAATTCTCAGT
ACTGTGTTTCAGCAGAAGGAGTCTTACATGTGTGGGGTGTTACAACTGAAAAGTCAAAAGAAGTTTGTAT
TACCATTTTCAATAGCAGTATAAAAGGTTCTCTTTGGATTCCAGTTGTTGCTGCTTTACTACTCTTTCTA
GTGCTTAGCCTGGTATTCATCTGTTTTTATATTAAGAAAATTAATCCATTGAAGGAAAAAAGCATAATAT
TACCCAAGTCCTTGATCTCTGTGGTAAGAAGTGCTACTTTAGAGACAAAACCTGAATCAAAATATGTATC
ACTCATCACGTCATACCAGCCATTTTCCTTAGAAAAGGAGGTGGTCTGTGAAGAGCCGTTGTCTCCAGCA
ACAGTTCCAGGCATGCATACCGAAGACAATCCAGGAAAAGTGGAACATACAGAAGAACTTTCTAGTATAA
CAGAAGTGGTGACTACTGAAGAAAATATTCCTGACGTGGTCCCGGGCAGCCATCTGACTCCAATAGAGAG
AGAGAGTTCTTCACCTTTAAGTAGTAACCAGTCTGAACCTGGCAGCATCGCTTTAAACTCGTATCACTCC
AGAAATTGTTCTGAGAGTGATCACTCCAGAAATGGTTTTGATACTGATTCCAGCTGTCTGGAATCACATA
GCTCCTTATCTGACTCAGAATTTCCCCCAAATAATAAAGGTGAAATAAAAACAGAAGGACAAGAGCTCAT
AACCGTAATAAAAGCCCCCACCTCCTTTGGTTATGATAAACCACATGTGCTAGTGGATCTACTTGTGGAT
GATAGCGGTAAAGAGTCCTTGATTGGTTATAGACCAACAGAAGATTCCAAAGAATTTTCATGAGATCAGC
GGCCGCATAGATAACTGATCCAGTGTGCTGGAATTAATTCGCTGTCTGCGAGGGCCAGCTGTTGGGGTGA
GTACTCCCTCTCAAAAGCGGGCATGACTTCTGCGCTAAGATTGTCAGTTTCCAAAAACGAGGAGGATTTG
ATATTCACCTGGCCCGCGGTGATGCCTTTGAGGGTGGCCGCGTCCATCTGGTCAGAAAAGACAATCTTTT
TGTTGTCAAGCTTGAGGTGTGGCAGGCTTGAGATCTGGCCATACACTTGAGTGACAATGACATCCACTTT
GCCTTTCTCTCCACAGGTGTCCACTCCCAGGTCCAACTGCAGGTCGAGCATGCATCTAGGGCGGCCAATT
CCGCCCCTCTCCCCCCCCCCCCTCTCCCTCCCCCCCCCCTAACGTTACTGGCCGAAGCCGCTTGGAATAA
GGCCGGTGTGCGTTTGTCTATATGTTATTTTCCACCATATTGCCGTCTTTTGGCAATGTGAGGGCCCGGA
AACCTGGCCCTGTCTTCTTGACGAGCATTCCTAGGGGTCTTTCCCCTCTCGCCAAAGGAATGCAAGGTCT
GTTGAATGTCGTGAAGGAAGCAGTTCCTCTGGAAGCTTCTTGAAGACAAACAACGTCTGTAGCGACCCTT
TGCAGGCAGCGGAACCCCCCACCTGGCGACAGGTGCCTCTGCGGCCAAAAGCCACGTGTATAAGATACAC
CTGCAAAGGCGGCACAACCCCAGTGCCACGTTGTGAGTTGGATAGTTGTGGAAAGAGTCAAATGGCTCTC
CTCAAGCGTATTCAACAAGGGGCTGAAGGATGCCCAGAAGGTACCCCATTGTATGGGATCTGATCTGGGG
CCTCGGTGCACATGCTTTACATGTGTTTAGTCGAGGTTAAAAAAACGTCTAGGCCCCCCGAACCACGGGG
ACGTGGTTTTCCTTTGAAAAACACGATGATAAGCTTGCCACAACCCGGGATAATTCCTGCAGCCAATATG
GGATCGGCCATTGAACAAGATGGATTGCACGCAGGTTCTCCGGCCGCTTGGGTGGAGAGGCTATTCGGCT
ATGACTGGGCACAACAGACAATCGGCTGCTCTGATGCCGCCGTGTTCCGGCTGTCAGCGCAGGGGCGCCC
GGTTCTTTTTGTCAAGACCGACCTGTCCGGTGCCCTGAATGAACTGCAGGACGAGGCAGCGCGGCTATCG
TGGCTGGCCACGACGGGCGTTCCTTGCGCAGCTGTGCTCGACGTTGTCACTGAAGCGGGAAGGGACTGGC
TGCTATTGGGCGAAGTGCCGGGGCAGGATCTCCTGTCATCTCACCTTGCTCCTGCCGAGAAAGTATCCAT
CATGGCTGATGCAATGCGGCGGCTGCATACGCTTGATCCGGCTACCTGCCCATTCGACCACCAAGCGAAA
CATCGCATCGAGCGAGCACGTACTCGGATGGAAGCCGGTCTTGTCGATCAGGATGATCTGGACGAAGAGC
ATCAGGGGCTCGCGCCAGCCGAACTGTTCGCCAGGCTCAAGGCGCGCATGCCCGACGGCGATGATCTCGT
CGTGACCCATGGCGATGCCTGCTTGCCGAATATCATGGTGGAAAATGGCCGCTTTTCTGGATTCATCGAC
TGTGGCCGGCTGGGTGTGGCGGACCGCTATCAGGACATAGCGTTGGCTACCCGTGATATTGCTGAAGAGC
TTGGCGGCGAATGGGCTGACCGCTTCCTCGTGCTTTACGGTATCGCCGCTCCCGATTCGCAGCGCATCGC
CTTCTATCGCCTTCTTGACGAGTTCTTCTGAGGGGATCAATTCTCTAGATAACTGATCATAATCAGCCAT
ACCACATTTGTAGAGGTTTTACTTGCTTTAAAAAACCTCCCACACCTCCCCCTGAACCTGAAACATAAAA
TGAATGCAATTGTTGTTGTTAACTTGTTTATTGCAGCTTATAATGGTTACAAATAAAGCAATAGCATCAC
AAATTTCACAAATAAAGCATTTTTTTCACTGCATTCTAGTTGTGGTTTGTCCAAACTCATCAATGTATCT
TAACGCGTCGAGTGCATTCTAGTTGTGGTTTGTCCAAACTCATCAATGTATCTTATCATGTCTGTATACC
GTCGACCTCTAGCTAGAGCTTGGCGTAATCATGGTCATAGCTGTTTCCTGTGTGAAATTGTTATCCGCTC
ACAATTCCACACAACATACGAGCCGGAAGCATAAAGTGTAAAGCCTGGGGTGCCTAATGAGTGAGCTAAC
TCACATTAATTGCGTTGCGCTCACTGCCCGCTTTCCAGTCGGGAAACCTGTCGTGCCAGCTGCATTAATG
AATCGGCCAACGCGCGGGGAGAGGCGGTTTGCGTATTGGGCGCTCTTCCGCTTCCTCGCTCACTGACTCG
CTGCGCTCGGTCGTTCGGCTGCGGCGAGCGGTATCAGCTCACTCAAAGGCGGTAATACGGTTATCCACAG
AATCAGGGGATAACGCAGGAAAGAACATGTGAGCAAAAGGCCAGCAAAAGGCCAGGAACCGTAAAAAGGC
CGCGTTGCTGGCGTTTTTCCATAGGCTCCGCCCCCCTGACGAGCATCACAAAAATCGACGCTCAAGTCAG
AGGTGGCGAAACCCGACAGGACTATAAAGATACCAGGCGTTTCCCCCTGGAAGCTCCCTCGTGCGCTCTC
CTGTTCCGACCCTGCCGCTTACCGGATACCTGTCCGCCTTTCTCCCTTCGGGAAGCGTGGCGCTTTCTCA
TAGCTCACGCTGTAGGTATCTCAGTTCGGTGTAGGTCGTTCGCTCCAAGCTGGGCTGTGTGCACGAACCC
CCCGTTCAGCCCGACCGCTGCGCCTTATCCGGTAACTATCGTCTTGAGTCCAACCCGGTAAGACACGACT
TATCGCCACTGGCAGCAGCCACTGGTAACAGGATTAGCAGAGCGAGGTATGTAGGCGGTGCTACAGAGTT
CTTGAAGTGGTGGCCTAACTACGGCTACACTAGAAGAACAGTATTTGGTATCTGCGCTCTGCTGAAGCCA
GTTACCTTCGGAAAAAGAGTTGGTAGCTCTTGATCCGGCAAACAAACCACCGCTGGTAGCGGTGGTTTTT
TTGTTTGCAAGCAGCAGATTACGCGCAGAAAAAAAGGATCTCAAGAAGATCCTTTGATCTTTTCTACGGG
GTCTGACGCTCAGTGGAACGAAAACTCACGTTAAGGGATTTTGGTCATGAGATTATCAAAAAGGATCTTC
ACCTAGATCCTTTTAAATTAAAAATGAAGTTTTAAATCAATCTAAAGTATATATGAGTAAACTTGGTCTG
ACAGTTACCAATGCTTAATCAGTGAGGCACCTATCTCAGCGATCTGTCTATTTCGTTCATCCATAGTTGC
CTGACTCCCCGTCGTGTAGATAACTACGATACGGGAGGGCTTACCATCTGGCCCCAGTGCTGCAATGATA
CCGCGAGACCCACGCTCACCGGCTCCAGATTTATCAGCAATAAACCAGCCAGCCGGAAGGGCCGAGCGCA
GAAGTGGTCCTGCAACTTTATCCGCCTCCATCCAGTCTATTAATTGTTGCCGGGAAGCTAGAGTAAGTAG
TTCGCCAGTTAATAGTTTGCGCAACGTTGTTGCCATTGCTACAGGCATCGTGGTGTCACGCTCGTCGTTT
GGTATGGCTTCATTCAGCTCCGGTTCCCAACGATCAAGGCGAGTTACATGATCCCCCATGTTGTGCAAAA
AAGCGGTTAGCTCCTTCGGTCCTCCGATCGTTGTCAGAAGTAAGTTGGCCGCAGTGTTATCACTCATGGT
TATGGCAGCACTGCATAATTCTCTTACTGTCATGCCATCCGTAAGATGCTTTTCTGTGACTGGTGAGTAC
TCAACCAAGTCATTCTGAGAATAGTGTATGCGGCGACCGAGTTGCTCTTGCCCGGCGTCAATACGGGATA
ATACCGCGCCACATAGCAGAACTTTAAAAGTGCTCATCATTGGAAAACGTTCTTCGGGGCGAAAACTCTC
AAGGATCTTACCGCTGTTGAGATCCAGTTCGATGTAACCCACTCGTGCACCCAACTGATCTTCAGCATCT
TTTACTTTCACCAGCGTTTCTGGGTGAGCAAAAACAGGAAGGCAAAATGCCGCAAAAAAGGGAATAAGGG
CGACACGGAAATGTTGAATACTCATACTCTTCC
Features (pLannotate 1.2.2; 22 found; start..end, strand, type, name):
    156..208     -  misc_feature   bom (fragment): basis of mobility region from pBR322
    363..742     +  enhancer       CMV enhancer: human cytomegalovirus immediate early enhancer
    743..946     +  promoter       CMV promoter: human cytomegalovirus (CMV) immediate early promoter
    942..975     +  LTR            5' LTR (truncated) (fragment): truncated 5' long terminal repeat (LTR) from HIV-1
    991..1009    +  promoter       T7 promoter: promoter for bacteriophage T7 RNA polymerase
   1046..1108    +  sig_peptide    Igκ leader: leader sequence from mouse immunoglobulin κ light chain
   1108..1131    +  CDS            3xHA (fragment): three tandem HA epitope tags
   1142..1858    +  CDS            mECFP: mECFP is a basic (constitutively fluorescent) cyan fluorescent protein published in 2006, derived from Aequorea victoria.
   1865..3280    +  CDS            IFNGR1: INGR1_HUMAN - Experimental evidence at protein level: Swiss-Prot protein existence level 1. Receptor subunit for interferon gamma/INFG that plays crucial roles in antimicrobial, antiviral, and antitumor responses by activating effector immune cells and enhancing antigen presentation (PubMed:20015550). Associates with transmembrane accessory factor IFNGR2 to form a functional receptor (PubMed:7615558, PubMed:2971451, PubMed:7617032, PubMed:10986460, PubMed:7673114). Upon ligand binding, the intracellular domain of IFNGR1 opens out to allow association of downstream signaling components JAK1 and
   3357..3586    +  intron         chimeric intron: chimera between introns from adenovirus and immunoglobulin heavy chain genes
   3770..4232    +  misc_feature   IRES: internal ribosome entry site (IRES) of the encephalomyocarditis virus (EMCV)
   4268..5071    +  CDS            NeoR/KanR: aminoglycoside phosphotransferase from Tn5; aph(3')-II (or nptII); confers resistance to neomycin, kanamycin, and G418 (Geneticin®)
   5094..5178    +  CDS            large T antigen (fragment): large T antigen from SV40 (simian virus 40)
   5201..5322    +  polyA_signal   SV40 poly(A) signal: SV40 polyadenylation signal
   5333..5384    +  polyA_signal   SV40 poly(A) signal (fragment): SV40 polyadenylation signal
   5448..5464    -  protein_bind   lac operator: The lac repressor binds to the lac operator to inhibit transcription in E. coli. This inhibition can be relieved by adding lactose or isopropyl-β-D-thiogalactopyranoside (IPTG). lac repressor encoded by lacI
   5472..5502    -  promoter       lac promoter: promoter for the E. coli lac operon
   5517..5538    -  protein_bind   CAP binding site: CAP binding activates transcription in the presence of cAMP. E. coli catabolite activator protein
   5551..5643    -  CDS            lacI (fragment): lac repressor; lacI; The lac repressor binds to the lac operator to inhibit transcription in E. coli. This inhibition can be relieved by adding lactose or isopropyl-β-D-thiogalactopyranoside (IPTG).
   5826..6414    -  rep_origin     ori: high-copy-number ColE1/pMB1/pBR322/pUC origin of replication
   6585..7445    -  CDS            AmpR: β-lactamase; bla; confers resistance to ampicillin, carbenicillin, and related antibiotics
   7446..97      -  promoter       AmpR promoter (across the origin): bla
