[The description below was written by a language model from this plasmid's Addgene catalogue record and pLannotate feature annotations shown in this document.]
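Description:
pSems-leader-mXFPm-IFNGR1(18-489) is a mammalian expression plasmid built on the pSEMS(26m) backbone, in which the original SNAP-tag has been replaced. It is maintained in E. coli through a high-copy ColE1/pUC-type origin and an ampicillin resistance gene (β-lactamase). The catalogue lists a total size of 7438 bp, while the sequenced record annotated here is 7,453 nt, a minor discrepancy.

Expression is driven by the human CMV immediate-early enhancer and promoter. The open reading frame begins with the mouse Igκ light-chain leader, which directs the protein into the secretory pathway, followed by a short stretch annotated as a fragment of an HA epitope tag and then the mXFPm tag. The annotation software calls this tag mECFP by similarity, but the record describes it as an engineered GFP-family variant carrying W66F, E142N and H164N substitutions. It is fused to the N terminus of human IFNGR1 residues 18–489. Because the Igκ leader supplies the signal sequence, the construct name suggests that this is the receptor without its native signal peptide, so the tag should be displayed on the extracellular side at the plasma membrane. Downstream of the coding sequence lie a chimeric intron, an EMCV IRES and the NeoR/KanR gene, terminated by SV40 polyadenylation signals. The receptor fusion and the resistance marker are therefore encoded on one bicistronic transcript, which links G418 selection to transgene expression.

The stated purpose is expression of tagged interferon gamma receptor subunit 1 at the cell surface, for example for single-molecule fluorescence microscopy. It comes from work on multicolour imaging of signalling complexes in the plasma membrane using engineered tags.
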