Addgene plasmid #192786: pSems-leader-mXFPm-IFNGR1(18-489)
Purpose: Expression of mXFPm-tagged IFNGR1 at the plasma membrane, e.g. for single molecule fluorescence microscopy
Depositing lab: Jacob Piehler. Depositing organization: Universitaet Osnabrueck. Publication: Four-color single-molecule imaging with engineered tags resolves the molecular architecture of signaling complexes in the plasma membrane. Sotolongo Bellon J, Birkholz O, Richter CP, Eull F, Kenneweg H, Wilmes S, Rothbauer U, You C, Walter MR, Kurre R, Piehler J. Cell Rep Methods. 2022 Feb 4;2(2):100165. doi: 10.1016/j.crmeth.2022.100165. eCollection 2022 Feb 28. PubMed 35474965.
Backbone
  Vector backbone: pSEMS(26m)
  Backbone manufacturer: Covalys, NEB
  Backbone size w/o insert (bp): 5787
  Total vector size (bp): 7438
  Modifications to backbone: original SNAP-tag substituted
  Vector type: Mammalian Expression
  Selectable markers: Neomycin (select with G418)
Growth in bacteria
  Bacterial resistance: Ampicillin, 100 μg/mL
  Growth temperature: 37°C
  Growth strain: DH5alpha
  Copy number: High Copy
Gene/Insert
  Gene/Insert name: IFNGR1 (alt name: Interferon gamma receptor subunit 1)
  Species: H. sapiens (human)
  Insert size (bp): 2235
  Mutation: mXFPm: tryptophan 66 to phenylalanine, gluatmic acid 142 to asparagine and histidine 164 to asparagine
  GenBank ID: NM_000416.3
  Entrez Gene: IFNGR1 (a.k.a. CD119, IFNGR, IMD27A, IMD27B)
  Promoter: CMV
  Tag / fusion protein: Ig k-chain leader sequence (N terminal on insert); mXFPm (N terminal on insert)
  Cloning method: Restriction Enzyme; 5′ cloning site EcoRV (unknown if destroyed); 3′ cloning site NotI (unknown if destroyed)
  Sequencing primers: 5′ CGCAAATGGGCGGTAGGCGTG; 3′ CAACAGCTGGCCCTCGCAGA
Terms and licenses: Academic/Nonprofit Terms; Industry Terms: Not Available to Industry
How to cite: pSems-leader-mXFPm-IFNGR1(18-489) was a gift from Jacob Piehler (Addgene plasmid # 192786 ; http://n2t.net/addgene:192786 ; RRID:Addgene_192786)
